>Addgene plasmid #210875 | pSL5200 (pDonor_ISGst3) | addgene full sequence | sequence record 418052 | Addgene NGS Result
TGGCGCATTAAACATCTTAAAGAAAAGTAAAGCTGTAGACCTGAGTGTCTTATGCTCTAGCGGCGAAGTG
GACACGCCTCAAAGAATAAGGATTGCTTGAAGCAGTCAAACTTCTTTGGAAGCCCCCACTTCAAATTTTC
GCTAGAAAATTAAGTGGGGGTAGTTCACGGACAAGTGGTTCACCATGCGTTGCTTTATGGTATGATAGAG
CGCCTAGGCTGCTGCCACCGCTGAGCAATAACTAGCATAACCCCTTGGGGCCTCTAAACGGGTCTTGAGG
GGTTTTTTGCTGAAACCTCAGGCATTTGAGAAGCACACGGTCACACTGCTTCCGGTAGTCAATAAACCGG
TAAACCAGCAATAGACATAAGCGGCTATTTAACGACCCTGCCCTGAACCGACGACCGGGTCATCGTGGCC
GGATCTTGCGGCCCCTCGGCTTGAACGAATTGTTAGACATTATTTGCCGACTACCTTGGTGATCTCGCCT
TTCACGTAGTGGACAAATTCTTCCAACTGATCTGCGCGCGAGGCCAAGCGATCTTCTTCTTGTCCAAGAT
AAGCCTGTCTAGCTTCAAGTATGACGGGCTGATACTGGGCCGGCAGGCGCTCCATTGCCCAGTCGGCAGC
GACATCCTTCGGCGCGATTTTGCCGGTTACTGCGCTGTACCAAATGCGGGACAACGTAAGCACTACATTT
CGCTCATCGCCAGCCCAGTCGGGCGGCGAGTTCCATAGCGTTAAGGTTTCATTTAGCGCCTCAAATAGAT
CCTGTTCAGGAACCGGATCAAAGAGTTCCTCCGCCGCTGGACCTACCAAGGCAACGCTATGTTCTCTTGC
TTTTGTCAGCAAGATAGCCAGATCAATGTCGATCGTGGCTGGCTCGAAGATACCTGCAAGAATGTCATTG
CGCTGCCATTCTCCAAATTGCAGTTCGCGCTTAGCTGGATAACGCCACGGAATGATGTCGTCGTGCACAA
CAATGGTGACTTCTACAGCGCGGAGAATCTCGCTCTCTCCAGGGGAAGCCGAAGTTTCCAAAAGGTCGTT
GATCAAAGCTCGCCGCGTTGTTTCATCAAGCCTTACGGTCACCGTAACCAGCAAATCAATATCACTGTGT
GGCTTCAGGCCGCCATCCACTGCGGAGCCGTACAAATGTACGGCCAGCAACGTCGGTTCGAGATGGCGCT
CGATGACGCCAACTACCTCTGATAGTTGAGTCGATACTTCGGCGATCACCGCTTCCCTCATACTCTTCCT
TTTTCAATATTATTGAAGCATTTATCAGGGTTATTGTCTCATGAGCGGATACATATTTGAATGTATTTAG
AAAAATAAACAAATAGCTAGCTCACTCGGTCGCTACGCTCCGGGCGTGAGACTGCGGCGGGCGCTGCGGA
CACATACAAAGTTACCCACAGATTCCGTGGATAAGCAGGGGACTAACATGTGAGGCAAAACAGCAGGGCC
GCGCCGGTGGCGTTTTTCCATAGGCTCCGCCCTCCTGCCAGAGTTCACATAAACAGACGCTTTTCCGGTG
CATCTGTGGGAGCCGTGAGGCTCAACCATGAATCTGACAGTACGGGCGAAACCCGACAGGACTTAAAGAT
CCCCACCGTTTCCGGCGGGTCGCTCCCTCTTGCGCTCTCCTGTTCCGACCCTGCCGTTTACCGGATACCT
GTTCCGCCTTTCTCCCTTACGGGAAGTGTGGCGCTTTCTCATAGCTCACACACTGGTATCTCGGCTCGGT
GTAGGTCGTTCGCTCCAAGCTGGGCTGTAAGCAAGAACTCCCCGTTCAGCCCGACTGCTGCGCCTTATCC
GGTAACTGTTCACTTGAGTCCAACCCGGAAAAGCACGGTAAAACGCCACTGGCAGCAGCCATTGGTAACT
GGGAGTTCGCAGAGGATTTGTTTAGCTAAACACGCGGTTGCTCTTGAAGTGTGCGCCAAAGTCCGGCTAC
ACTGGAAGGACAGATTTGGTTGCTGTGCTCTGCGAAAGCCAGTTACCACGGTTAAGCAGTTCCCCAACTG
ACTTAACCTTCGATCAAACCACCTCCCCAGGTGGTTTTTTCGTTTACAGGGCAAAAGATTACGCGCAGAA
AAAAAGGATCTCAAGAAGATCCTTTGATCTTTTCTACTGAACCGCTCTAGATTTCAGTGCAATTTATCTC
TTCAAATGTAGCACCTGAAGTCAGCCCCATACGATATAAGTTGTAATTCTCATGTTAGTCATGCCCCGCG
CCCACCGGAAGGAGCTGACTGGGTTGAAGGCTCTCAAGGGCATCGGTCGAGATCCCGGTGCCTAATGAGT
GAGCTAACTTACATTAATTGCGTTGCGCTCACTGCCCGCTTTCCAGTCGGGAAACCTGTCGTGCCAGCTG
CATTAATGAATCGGCCAACGCGCGGGGAGAGGCGGTTTGCGTATTGGGCGCCAGGGTGGTTTTTCTTTTC
ACCAGTGAGACGGGCAACAGCTGATTGCCCTTCACCGCCTGGCCCTGAGAGAGTTGCAGCAAGCGGTCCA
CGCTGGTTTGCCCCAGCAGGCGAAAATCCTGTTTGATGGTGGTTAACGGCGGGATATAACATGAGCTGTC
TTCGGTATCGTCGTATCCCACTACCGAGATGTCCGCACCAACGCGCAGCCCGGACTCGGTAATGGCGCGC
ATTGCGCCCAGCGCCATCTGATCGTTGGCAACCAGCATCGCAGTGGGAACGATGCCCTCATTCAGCATTT
GCATGGTTTGTTGAAAACCGGACATGGCACTCCAGTCGCCTTCCCGTTCCGCTATCGGCTGAATTTGATT
GCGAGTGAGATATTTATGCCAGCCAGCCAGACGCAGACGCGCCGAGACAGAACTTAATGGGCCCGCTAAC
AGCGCGATTTGCTGGTGACCCAATGCGACCAGATGCTCCACGCCCAGTCGCGTACCGTCTTCATGGGAGA
AAATAATACTGTTGATGGGTGTCTGGTCAGAGACATCAAGAAATAACGCCGGAACATTAGTGCAGGCAGC
TTCCACAGCAATGGCATCCTGGTCATCCAGCGGATAGTTAATGATCAGCCCACTGACGCGTTGCGCGAGA
AGATTGTGCACCGCCGCTTTACAGGCTTCGACGCCGCTTCGTTCTACCATCGACACCACCACGCTGGCAC
CCAGTTGATCGGCGCGAGATTTAATCGCCGCGACAATTTGCGACGGCGCGTGCAGGGCCAGACTGGAGGT
GGCAACGCCAATCAGCAACGACTGTTTGCCCGCCAGTTGTTGTGCCACGCGGTTGGGAATGTAATTCAGC
TCCGCCATCGCCGCTTCCACTTTTTCCCGCGTTTTCGCAGAAACGTGGCTGGCCTGGTTCACCACGCGGG
AAACGGTCTGATAAGAGACACCGGCATACTCTGCGACATCGTATAACGTTACTGGTTTCACATTCACCAC
CCTGAATTGACTCTCTTCCGGGCGCTATCATGCCATACCGCGAAAGGTTTTGCGCCATTCGATGGTGTCC
GGGAGAAATTAATACGACTCACTATAGGCCTCGAGATTGGCGGAGCGGGCCTCGTAAAAGGCTCGTTTTT
TTTATCTTAATTAGGCGAGAAGACTCCCACTTCAACGAAGCGAAGCGGAGTAAGTGGGAGATGAATCGCC
TTAACTATATTTTGCTGAAAATAGGATAGATTCAGTAAAATATAGTATCATATAGTTAGATGGGAGGTGA
AAACATGTATTTTTGTATCAAACAACAGCTAAATGGTTTGACCAAAGAAGAATACTTGACTCTTCGAGAA
CTGTGCCATATTGCCAAGAACATGTACAACGTCGGATTGTACAATGTCAGACAATACTATTTTGAACACA
AGGAATTTCTTAATTATGAGAAAAACTATCATCTTGCAAAAACTAACGAAAACTATAAGCTGTTAAACAG
CAACATGGCACAGCAAATTTTAAAAAAGGTTAATGAAGCCTTTAAATCTTTCTTTGGTTTGATCAGTCTT
GCCAAACAAGGAAAATATGACCACAAGGCTATCAGTATTCCAAAATATCTTAAAAAAGATGGCTTTCATT
CACTGATCATTGGCCAGATTCGTATAGACGGCAACAAATTCACGATACCGTATTCTCGCCTATTTAAAAA
GACTCACAAGCCTATCACGATAACGATTCCGCCTGTGTTACTGGACAAAAAGATTAAGCAGATTGAAATC
ATTCCTAAGCATCATGCCAGGTTCTTTGAGATTCAGTACAAATATGAAATGCCTGAAGATCAAAGAGAAT
TAAACGACCAAAAAGCACTGGCAATTGATTTAGGATTAAACAATCTTGCCACTTGTGTCACATCAGACGG
CAGATCATTCATCATTGATGGGCGGAGATTAAAAAGTATAAATCAATGGTTTAACAAAGAAAATGCCAGA
CTTCAAAGCATAAAAGATAAGCAAAAAATCAAAGGCACCACTCGTAAACAGGCTTTGCTTGCTATGAATC
GCAATAATAAAGTGAATGATTATATCAACAAGACTTGCCGTTACATCATTAACTACTGTATTGAAAATCA
AATTGGCAAACTTGTCATTGGCTATGCGGAAACATGGCAACGCAATATGAATCTAGGAAAAAAGACAAAT
CAAAACTTTGTCAATATTCCTCTCGGTAACATAAAAGAAAAACTAGAATATCTTTGTGAATTTTACGGCA
TTGAATTCTTGAAACAGGAAGAATCCTATACGTCTCAAGCCAGCTTTTTTGACGGCGATGAGATTCCTGA
ATATAATGCCGACAATCCAAAAGAATATAAGTTCAGCGGCAAACGTATTAAGCGCGGCTTGTATCGAACA
AAGTCTGGCAAACTAATTAATGCTGATGTCAA
Features (pLannotate 1.2.2; 10 found; start..end, strand, type, name):
    217..234     +  CDS            SET1 (fragment): solubility-enhancement tag derived from T7 phage gene 10B
    242..289     +  terminator     T7 terminator: transcription terminator for bacteriophage T7 RNA polymerase
    460..1251    -  CDS            SmR: aminoglycoside adenylyltransferase (Murphy, 1985); aadA; confers resistance to spectinomycin and streptomycin
   1252..1343    -  promoter       AmpR promoter: bla
   1391..2129    -  rep_origin     CloDF13 ori: Plasmids containing the CloDF13 (CDF) origin of replication can be propagated in E. coli cells that contain additional plasmids with compatible origins.
   2226..2290    -  CDS            TcR (fragment): tetracycline efflux protein; tet; confers resistance to tetracycline
   2305..2326    -  protein_bind   CAP binding site: CAP binding activates transcription in the presence of cAMP. E. coli catabolite activator protein
   2339..3421    -  CDS            lacI: lac repressor; lacI; The lac repressor binds to the lac operator to inhibit transcription in E. coli. This inhibition can be relieved by adding lactose or isopropyl-β-D-thiogalactopyranoside (IPTG).
   3422..3499    -  promoter       lacI promoter: lacI
   3510..3528    +  promoter       T7 promoter: promoter for bacteriophage T7 RNA polymerase
