[The description below was written by a language model from this plasmid's Addgene catalogue record and pLannotate feature annotations shown in this document.]
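Description:
pSL5200 (pDonor_ISGst3) is a bacterial plasmid built on the pCDFDuet-1 backbone that carries a native copy of the ISGst3 insertion sequence from Geobacillus stearothermophilus DSM 458. It replicates in E. coli from the CloDF13 (CDF) origin, which is compatible with other common origins and so allows the plasmid to be maintained alongside additional plasmids in the same cell. Selection is through the aadA (SmR) aminoglycoside adenylyltransferase gene, driven by the AmpR (bla) promoter, which confers spectinomycin and streptomycin resistance. Other Duet backbone elements are retained: the lacI repressor gene with its own promoter, a T7 promoter and a T7 terminator. The short hits annotated as a TcR fragment, a CAP binding site and a SET1 tag fragment are probably backbone remnants or incidental matches rather than functional parts.

The automated feature table annotates only these backbone components. The transposon itself is not called as a feature, and the roughly 1.5 kb unannotated stretch running from just after the T7 promoter across the plasmid origin to the terminator region is where the ISGst3 insert presumably lies. The record does not detail the transposon's internal organisation, such as its end sequences or encoded genes, or whether the T7 promoter is meant to drive transcription into it.

As the "pDonor" name indicates, the plasmid serves as a donor molecule that supplies the transposon in E. coli. The associated study concerns transposon-encoded, guide-RNA-directed nucleases that promote the spread of their own mobile elements. Use in assays of transposon excision, mobility or retention would fit that context, although the record does not specify the assays.
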