Addgene plasmid #210875: pSL5200 (pDonor_ISGst3)
Purpose: Harbors a native ISGst3 transposon derived form Geobacillus stearothermophilus DSM 458
Depositing lab: Samuel H. Sternberg. Depositing organization: Columbia University. Publication: Transposon-encoded nucleases use guide RNAs to promote their selfish spread. Meers C, Le HC, Pesari SR, Hoffmann FT, Walker MWG, Gezelle J, Tang S, Sternberg SH. Nature. 2023 Sep 27. doi: 10.1038/s41586-023-06597-1. PubMed 37758954.
Backbone
  Vector backbone: pCDFDuet-1
  Vector type: Bacterial Expression
Growth in bacteria
  Bacterial resistance: Spectinomycin, 50 μg/mL
  Growth temperature: 37°C
  Growth strain: DH5alpha
  Copy number: High Copy
Gene/Insert
  Gene/Insert name: ISGst3
  Species: Geobacillus Stearothermophilus
Terms and licenses: Academic/Nonprofit Terms; Industry Terms: Not Available to Industry
How to cite: pSL5200 (pDonor_ISGst3) was a gift from Samuel H. Sternberg (Addgene plasmid # 210875 ; http://n2t.net/addgene:210875 ; RRID:Addgene_210875)
